>Addgene plasmid #145396 | pGBW-m4046358 | addgene full sequence | sequence record 292538 | Addgene NGS Result
TCAGTTAGAGCGGCCGCCCCACACACCATAGCTTCAAAATGTTTCTACTCCTTTTTTACTCTTCCAGATT
TTCTCGGACTCCGCGCATCGCCGTACCACTTCAAAACACCCAAGCACAGCATACTAAATTTCCCCTCTTT
CTTCCTCTAGGGTGTCGTTAATTACCCGTACTAAAGGTTTGGAAAAGAAAAAAGAGACCGCCTCGTTTCT
TTTTCTTCGTCGAAAAAGGCAATAAAAATTTTTATCACGTTTCTTTTTCTTGAAAATTTTTTTTTTTGAT
TTTTTTCTCTTTCGATGACCTCCCATTGATATTTAAGTTAATAAACGGTCTTCAATTTCTCAAGTTTCAG
TTTCATTTTTCTTGTTCTATTACAACTTTTTTTACTTCTTGCTCATTAGAAAGAAAGCATAGCAATCTAA
TCTAAGTTTTAATTACAAAATGTTAGAAAATGTGGCTTTTAATGTTGTAAATAAGGGACACTTTGATGGA
CAACAGGGTGAAGTACCAGTTTCTATCATTAATAACACTGTTTACACAAAAGTTGATGGTGTTGATGTAG
AATTGTTTGAAAATAAAACAACATTACCTGTTAATGTAGCATTTGAGCTTTGGGCTAAGCGCAACATTAA
ACCAGTACCAGAGGTGAAAATACTCAATAATTTGGGTGTGGACATTGCTGCTAATACTGTGATCTGGGAC
TACAAAAGAGATGCTCCAGCACATATATCTACTATTGGTGTTTGTTCTATGACTGACATAGCCAAGAAAC
CAACTGAAACGATTTGTGCACCACTCACTGTCTTTTTTGATGGTAGAGTTGATGGTCAAGTAGACTTATT
TAGAAATGCCCGTAATGGTGTTCTTATTACAGAAGGTAGTGTTAAAGGTTTACAACCATCTGTAGGTCCC
AAACAAGCTAGTCTTAATGGAGTCACATTAATTGGAGAAGCCGTAAAAACACAGTTCAATTATTATAAGA
AAGTTGATGGTGTTGTCCAACAATTACCTGAAACTTACTTTACTCAGAGTAGAAATTTACAAGAATTTAA
ACCCAGGAGTCAAATGGAAATTGATTTCTTAGAATTAGCTATGGATGAATTCATTGAACGGTATAAATTA
GAAGGCTATGCCTTCGAACATATCGTTTATGGAGATTTTAGTCATAGTCAGTTAGGTGGTTTACATCTAC
TGATTGGACTAGCTAAACGTTTTAAGGAATCACCTTTTGAATTAGAAGATTTTATTCCTATGGACAGTAC
AGTTAAAAACTATTTCATAACAGATGCGCAAACAGGTTCATCTAAGTGTGTGTGTTCTGTTATTGATTTA
TTACTTGATGATTTTGTTGAAATAATAAAATCCCAAGATTTATCTGTAGTTTCTAAGGTTGTCAAAGTGA
CTATTGACTATACAGAAATTTCATTTATGCTTTGGTGTAAAGATGGCCATGTAGAAACATTTTACCCAAA
ATTACTCGTGCCGAGAGGTTCTTGGAGCCATCCGCAGTTTGAAAAATAAACAGGCCCCTTTTCCTTTGTC
GATATCATGTAATTAGTTATGTCACGCTTACATTCACGCCCTCCTCCCACATCCGCTCTAACCGAAAAGG
AAGGAGTTAGACAACCTGAAGTCTAGGTCCCTATTTATTTTTTTTAATAGTTATGTTAGTATTAAGAACG
TTATTTATATTTCAAATTTTTCTTTTTTTTCTGTACAAAGCGGCCGCCGAACCACTAGTGCACTGCAGTA
CACGGTTTCCTTGAAATTTTTTTGATTCGGTAATCTCCGAACAGAAGGAAGAACGAAGGAAGGAGCACAG
ACTTAGATTGGTATATATACGCATATGTAGTGTTGAAGAAACATGAAATTGCCCAGTATTCTTAACCCAA
CTGCACAGAACAAAAACGTGCAGGAAACGAAGATAAATCATGTCGAAAGCTACATATAAGGAACGTGCTG
CTACTCATCCTAGTCCTGTTGCTGCCAAGCTATTTAATATCATGCACGAAAAGCAAACAAACTTGTGTGC
TTCATTGGATGTTCGTACCACCAAGGAATTACTGGAGTTAGTTGAAGCATTAGGTCCCAAAATTTGTTTA
CTAAAAACACATGTGGATATCTTGACTGATTTTTCCATGGAGGGCACAGTTAAGCCGCTAAAGGCATTAT
CCGCCAAGTACAATTTTTTACTCTTCGAGGACAGAAAATTTGCTGACATTGGTAATACAGTCAAATTGCA
GTACTCTGCGGGTGTATACAGAATAGCAGAATGGGCAGACATTACGAATGCACACGGTGTGGTGGGCCCA
GGTATTGTTAGCGGTTTGAAGCAGGCGGCAGAAGAAGTAACAAAGGAACCTAGAGGCCTTTTGATGTTAG
CAGAATTGTCATGCAAGGGCTCCCTATCTACTGGAGAATATACTAAGGGTACTGTTGACATTGCGAAGAG
CGACAAAGATTTTGTTATCGGCTTTATTGCTCAAAGAGACATGGGTGGAAGAGATGAAGGTTACGATTGG
TTGATTATGACACCCGGTGTGGGTTTAGATGACAAGGGAGATGCATTGGGTCAACAGTATAGAACCGTGG
ATGATGTGGTTTCTACAGGATCTGACATTATTATTGTTGGAAGAGGACTATTTGCAAAGGGAAGGGATGC
TAAGGTAGAGGGTGAACGTTACAGAAAAGCAGGCTGGGAAGCATATTTGAGAAGATGCGGCCAGCAAAAC
TAAAAAACTGTATTATAAGTAAATGCATGTATACTAAACTCACAAATTAGAGCTTCAATTTAATTATATC
AGTTATTACCCGAGTAACGAAGCATCTGTGCTTCATTTTGTAGAACAAAAATGCAACGCGAGAGCGCTAA
TTTTTCAAACAAAGAATCTGAGCTGCATTTTTACAGAACAGAAATGCAACGCGAAAGCGCTATTTTACCA
ACGAAGAATCTGTGCTTCATTTTTGTAAAACAAAAATGCAACGCGAGAGCGCTAATTTTTCAAACAAAGA
ATCTGAGCTGCATTTTTACAGAACAGAAATGCAACGCGAGAGCGCTATTTTACCAACAAAGAATCTATAC
TTCTTTTTTGTTCTACAAAAATGCATCCCGAGAGCGCTATTTTTCTAACAAAGCATCTTAGATTACTTTT
TTTCTCCTTTGTGCGCTCTATAATGCAGTCTCTTGATAACTTTTTGCACTGTAGGTCCGTTAAGGTTAGA
AGAAGGCTACTTTGGTGTCTATTTTCTCTTCCATAAAAAAAGCCTGACTCCACTTCCCGCGTTTACTGAT
TACTAGCGAAGCTGCGGGTGCATTTTTTCAAGATAAAGGCATCCCCGATTATATTCTATACCGATGTGGA
TTGCGCATACTTTGTGAACAGAAAGTGATAGCGTTGATGATTCTTCATTGGTCAGAAAATTATGAACGGT
TTCTTCTATTTTGTCTCTATATACTACGTATAGGAAATGTTTACATTTTCGTATTGTTTTCGATTCACTC
TATGAATAGTTCTTACTACAATTTTTTTGTCTAAAGAGTAATACTAGAGATAAACATAAAAAATGTAGAG
GTCGAGTTTAGATGCAAGTTCAAGGAGCGAAAGGTGGATGGGTAGGTTATATAGGGATATAGCACAGAGA
TATATAGCAAAGAGATACTTTTGAGCAATGTTTGTGGAAGCGGTATTCGCAATATTTTAGTAGCTCGTTA
CAGTCCGGTGCGTTTTTGGTTTTTTGAAAGTGCGTCATCAGAGCGCTTTTGGTTTTCAAAAGCGCTCTGA
AGTTCCTATACTTTCTAGCTAGAGAATAGGAACTTCCCGAGCGGCCGCGTGTTACAAGCTTGACTCCAGC
GTAACTGGACTGCAATCAACTCACTGGCTCACCTTCACGGGTGGGCCTTTCTTCGGTAGAAAATCAAAGG
ATCTTCTTGAGATCCTTTTTTTCTGCGCGTAATCTGCTGCTTGCAAACAAAAAAACCACCGCTACCAGCG
GTGGTTTGTTTGCCGGATCAAGAGCTACCAACTCTTTTTCCGAGGTAACTGGCTTCAGCAGAGCGCAGAT
ACCAAATACTGTTCTTCTAGTGTAGCCGTAGTTAGGCCACCACTTCAAGAACTCTGTAGCACCGCCTACA
TACCTCGCTCTGCTAATCCTGTTACCAGTGGCTGCTGCCAGTGGCGATAAGTCGTGTCTTACCGGGTTGG
ACTCAAGACGATAGTTACCGGATAAGGCGCAGCGGTCGGGCTGAACGGGGGGTTCGTGCACACAGCCCAG
CTTGGAGCGAACGACCTACACCGAACTGAGATACCTACAGCGTGAGCTATGAGAAAGCGCCACGCTTCCC
GAAGGGAGAAAGGCGGACAGGTATCCGGTAAGCGGCAGGGTCGGAACAGGAGAGCGCACGAGGGAGCTTC
CAGGGGTAAACGCCTGGTATCTTTATAGTCCTGTCGGGTTTCGCCACCTCTGACTTGAGCATCGATTTTT
GTGATGCTCGTCAGGGGGGCGGAGCCTATGGAAAAACGCCAGCAACGCAGAAAGGCCCACCCGAAGGTGA
GCCAGGTGATTACATTTGGGCCCTCATCAGAGGTTTTCACCGTCATCACCGAAACGCGCGAGGCAGCTGC
GGTAAAGCTCATCAGCGTGGTCGTGAAGCGATTCACAGATGTCTGCCTGTTCATCCGCGTCCAGCTCGTT
GAGTTTCTCCAGAAGCGTTAATGTCTGGCTTCTGATAAAGCGGGCCATGTTAAGGGCGGTTTTTTCCTGT
TTGGTCACTTACCAATGCTTAATCAGTGAGGCACCTATCTCAGCGATCTGTCTATTTCGTTCATCCATAG
TTGCCTGACTCCCCGTCGTGTAGATAACTACGATGCGGGAGGGCTTACCATCTGGCCCCAGTGCTGCAAT
GATACCGCGAGACCCACGCTCACCGGCTCCAGATTTATCAGCAATAAACCAGCCAGCCGGGAGGGCCGAG
CGCAGAAGTGATCCTGCAACTTTATCCGCCTCCATCCAGTCTATTAATTGTTGCCGGGAAGCTAGAGTAA
GTAGTTCGCCAGTTAATAGTTTGCGCAACGTTGTTGCCATTGCTACAGGCATCGTGGTGTCACGCTCGTC
GTTTGGTATGGCTTCATTCAGCTCCGGTTCCCAACGATCAAGGCGAGTTACATGATCCCCCATGTTGTGC
AAAAAAGCGGTTAGCTCCTTCGGTCCTCCGATCGTTGCCAGAAGTAAGTTGGCCGCAGTGTTATCACTCA
TGGTTATGGCAGCACTGCATAATTCTCTTACTGTCATGCCATCCGTGAGATGCTTTTCTGTGACTGGTGA
GTACTCAACCAAGTCATTCTGAGAATAGTGTATGCGGCGACCGAGTTGCTCTTGCCCGGCGTCAATACGG
GATAATACCGCGCCACATAGCAGAACTTTAAAAGTGCTCATCATTGGAAAACGTTCTTCGGGGCGTAAAC
TCTCAAGGATCTTACCGCTGTTGAGATCCAGTTCGATGTAACCCACTCGTGCACCCAACTGATCTTCAGC
ATCTTTTACTTTCACCAGCGTTTCTGGGTGAGCAAAAACAGGAAGGCAAAATGCCGCAAAAAAGGGAATA
AGGGCGACACGGAAATGTTGAATACTCATTTTAGCTTCCTTAGCTCCTGAAAATCTCGATAACTCAAAAA
ATACGCCCGGTAGTGATCTTATTTCATTATGGTGAAAGTTGGAACCTCTTACGTGCCGATCAAGTCAAAA
GCCTCCGGTCGGAGGCTTTTGACTTTCTGCTATGGAGGTCAGGTATGATTTAAATGG
Features (pLannotate 1.2.2; 13 found; start..end, strand, type, name):
     19..426     +  promoter       TEF1 promoter: S. cerevisiae TEF1; promoter for EF-1α
    443..1474    +  CDS            rep (fragment): R1AB_SARS2 - Experimental evidence at protein level: Swiss-Prot protein existence level 1. [2'-O-methyltransferase]: Methyltransferase that mediates mRNA cap 2'-O-ribose methylation to the 5'-cap structure of viral mRNAs. N7-methyl guanosine cap is a prerequisite for binding of nsp16. Therefore plays an essential role in viral mRNAs cap methylation which is essential to evade immune system. From Severe acute respiratory syndrome coronavirus 2 (2019-nCoV) (SARS-CoV-2).
   1545..1717    +  terminator     CYC1 terminator (fragment): S. cerevisiae CYC1; transcription terminator for CYC1
   1753..1929    +  promoter       URA3 promoter (fragment): S. cerevisiae URA3
   1930..2733    +  CDS            URA3: orotidine-5'-phosphate decarboxylase, required for uracil biosynthesis; S. cerevisiae URA3; yeast auxotrophic marker, counterselectable with 5-fluoroorotic acid (5-FOA)
   2816..3798    -  rep_origin     2μ ori: yeast 2μ plasmid origin of replication
   3876..3905    +  terminator     T3Te terminator: phage T3 early transcription terminator
   3927..4514    +  rep_origin     ori: high-copy-number ColE1/pMB1/pBR322/pUC origin of replication
   4526..4553    -  terminator     T7Te terminator: phage T7 early transcription terminator
   4577..4768    -  CDS            rop: Rop protein, which maintains plasmids at low copy number; rop
   4769..5629    -  CDS            AmpR: β-lactamase; bla; confers resistance to ampicillin, carbenicillin, and related antibiotics
   5630..5732    -  promoter       cat promoter: promoter of the E. coli cat gene encoding chloramphenicol acetyltransferase
   5733..5764    -  terminator     tonB terminator: bidirectional E. coli tonB-P14 transcription terminator
