[The description below was written by a language model from this plasmid's Addgene catalogue record and pLannotate feature annotations shown in this document.]
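Description:
pGBW-m4046358 is an E. coli–yeast shuttle plasmid for expressing the SARS-CoV-2 endoRNAse in Saccharomyces cerevisiae. The sequenced record is about 5.8 kb. In bacteria it replicates from a high-copy ColE1/pUC-type origin and is selected with ampicillin through a β-lactamase gene that, according to the annotation, is driven by a cat promoter. A short rop annotation lies next to AmpR, although the catalogue lists the plasmid as high copy. Several bacterial terminators (T3Te, T7Te, tonB) flank the origin and marker modules and probably insulate them from transcriptional read-through. In yeast, the 2μ origin supports multicopy episomal maintenance. The URA3 marker, with its own promoter, allows selection in ura3 strains on medium lacking uracil and counterselection with 5-FOA.

The expression cassette places a roughly 1 kb synthetic open reading frame between the constitutive TEF1 promoter and a CYC1 terminator. The insert is the wild-type endoRNAse, a mature cleavage product of the ORF1ab replicase polyprotein. The species listing that includes budding yeast may reflect codon adaptation for that host, though the record does not say so. The automated annotation identifies the coding region only as a fragment of the ORF1ab polyprotein, and the 2'-O-methyltransferase text attached to it is generic to that database entry, not a description of this insert. The catalogue reports a C-terminal thrombin-cleavable StrepII tag supplied by the backbone, which was not annotated separately in the feature table. This tag would allow Strep-Tactin affinity purification followed by tag removal. The plasmid suits constitutive production of the viral endoribonuclease in yeast for purification and for biochemical or functional studies.
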