Addgene plasmid #145396: pGBW-m4046358
Purpose: Yeast Expression plasmid for SARS-CoV-2 endoRNAse
Depositing lab: Ginkgo Bioworks & Benjie Chen. Depositing organization: Ginkgo Bioworks.
Backbone
  Vector backbone: AmpR; 2u URA3
  Backbone size w/o insert (bp): 4078
  Vector type: Yeast Expression
  Selectable markers: URA3
Growth in bacteria
  Bacterial resistance: Ampicillin, 100 μg/mL
  Growth temperature: 37°C
  Growth strain: DH5alpha
  Copy number: High Copy
Gene/Insert
  Gene/Insert name: SARS-CoV-2 endoRNAse
  Species: S. cerevisiae (budding yeast); Severe acute respiratory syndrome coronavirus 2
  Insert size (bp): 1031
  Mutation: wt
  Entrez Gene: ORF1ab (a.k.a. GU280_gp01)
  Promoter: pTEF1
  Tag / fusion protein: Cleavable thrombin;StrepII (C terminal on backbone)
  Cloning method: Unknown
Resource information
  A portion of this plasmid was derived from a plasmid made by: GinkgoBioworks
Depositor comments: NCBI Reference Sequence: YP_009725310.1. Created by gene synthesis with Not1 site.
How to cite: pGBW-m4046358 was a gift from Ginkgo Bioworks & Benjie Chen (Addgene plasmid # 145396 ; http://n2t.net/addgene:145396 ; RRID:Addgene_145396)
